Addgene plasmid #25246: DDB1
Purpose: Baculovirus expression for structure determination; may not be full ORF
Depositing lab: Cheryl Arrowsmith. Depositing organization: University of Toronto.
Backbone
  Vector backbone: pFBOH-LIC
  Backbone manufacturer: SGC
  Backbone size w/o insert (bp): 6770
  Vector type: Insect Expression ; Baculovirus expression
Growth in bacteria
  Bacterial resistance: Ampicillin, 100 μg/mL
  Growth temperature: 37°C
  Growth strain: DH5alpha
  Copy number: High Copy
Gene/Insert
  Gene/Insert name: DDB1_1 (alt names: PDB: 3E0C, 9BBH, 9BBG, 9BBI, 9BBE; damage-specific DNA binding protein 1; DDB1)
  Species: H. sapiens (human)
  Insert size (bp): 3420
  Entrez Gene: DDB1 (a.k.a. DDBA, UV-DDB1, WHIKERS, XAP1, XPCE, XPE, XPE-BF)
  Promoter: polyhedrin
  Tag / fusion protein: His (N terminal on insert)
  Cloning method: Ligation Independent Cloning
  Sequencing primers: 5′ pFBOH-Fwd; 3′ pFBOH-Rev
Terms and licenses: Academic/Nonprofit Terms; Industry Terms
Depositor comments: PDB: 3E0C. http://www.thesgc.org/structures/3E0C/
How to cite: DDB1 was a gift from Cheryl Arrowsmith (Addgene plasmid # 25246 ; http://n2t.net/addgene:25246 ; RRID:Addgene_25246)
