[The description below was written by a language model from this plasmid's Addgene catalogue record and pLannotate feature annotations shown in this document.]
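Description:
DDB1 is a baculovirus transfer (donor) plasmid built on the pFBOH-LIC backbone, a ligation-independent-cloning vector from a structural genomics programme, and it is intended for producing human damage-specific DNA binding protein 1 in insect cells. In bacteria it is maintained from a high-copy ColE1/pUC-type origin and selected with ampicillin through the β-lactamase gene. An f1 origin and a fragment of the pBR322 bom region are also annotated in the backbone.

The expression cassette lies between the right and left ends of a mini-Tn7 element. This arrangement allows the cassette to be moved by Tn7 transposition into a baculovirus shuttle genome (bacmid) carried in E. coli. A gentamicin acetyltransferase gene with its integron-derived Pc promoter sits inside the same Tn7 arms, so it transposes together with the payload and serves as a marker for the recombinant bacmid. Within the cassette, the very late polyhedrin promoter from Autographa californica drives a 3,420 bp human DDB1 coding sequence, followed by an SV40 polyadenylation signal. The catalogue lists an N-terminal His tag, and a short annotated match to a His/TEV-type composite tag just upstream of the ORF is consistent with this, though the record does not confirm a protease cleavage site.

DDB1 is a core component of the UV-DDB damage-recognition complex and of DDB1-CUL4 ubiquitin ligase complexes. The stated purpose is baculovirus expression for structure determination, and several deposited crystal structures are linked to the construct. The depositor cautions that the insert may not be the full ORF. The sequenced record of 8,156 nt is also shorter than the sum of the listed backbone and insert sizes, probably because LIC cloning replaces a stuffer fragment, though the record does not say so.
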