Features (pLannotate 1.2.2; 16 found; start..end, strand, type, name):
      1..225     -  mobile_element Tn7R: mini-Tn7 element (right end of the Tn7 transposon) Tn7
    292..825     -  CDS            GmR: gentamycin acetyltransferase; aacC1; confers resistance to gentamycin
    995..1023    -  promoter       Pc promoter: intI1 (promoter lies within the coding sequence); class 1 integron promoter
   1001..1348    -  CDS            YPR2_ECOLX (fragment): Protein predicted: Swiss-Prot protein existence level 4. From Escherichia coli.
   1375..1466    +  promoter       polyhedrin promoter: polh from Autographa californica; promoter for the baculovirus polyhedrin gene
   1534..1550    +  CDS            capTEV™ (fragment): composite tag for in vivo biotinylation, TEV protease cleavage, and 6xHis tagging
   1579..4998    +  CDS            DDB1 (sequence withheld): DDB1_HUMAN - Also known as XAP1. Experimental evidence at protein level: Swiss-Prot protein existence level 1. Protein, which is both involved in DNA repair and protein ubiquitination, as part of the UV-DDB complex and DCX (DDB1-CUL4-X-box) complexes, respectively (PubMed:15448697, PubMed:14739464, PubMed:16260596, PubMed:16482215, PubMed:17079684, PubMed:16407242, PubMed:16407252, PubMed:16940174). Core component of the UV-DDB complex (UV-damaged DNA-binding protein complex), a complex that recognizes UV- induced DNA damage and recruit proteins of the nucleotide excision repair pathway (the N
   5030..5113    +  CDS            large T antigen (fragment): large T antigen from SV40 (simian virus 40)
   5136..5270    +  polyA_signal   SV40 poly(A) signal: SV40 polyadenylation signal
   5299..5464    -  mobile_element Tn7L: mini-Tn7 element (left end of the Tn7 transposon) Tn7
   5627..5643    +  CDS            lacZα (fragment): LacZα fragment of β-galactosidase; lacZ fragment
   5648..6102    +  rep_origin     f1 ori (sequence partly withheld): f1 bacteriophage origin of replication; arrow indicates direction of (+) strand synthesis
   6128..6232    +  promoter       AmpR promoter: bla
   6233..7093    +  CDS            AmpR: β-lactamase; bla; confers resistance to ampicillin, carbenicillin, and related antibiotics
   7264..7852    +  rep_origin     ori: high-copy-number ColE1/pMB1/pBR322/pUC origin of replication
   8038..8089    -  misc_feature   bom (fragment): basis of mobility region from pBR322
>Addgene plasmid #25246 | DDB1 | addgene full sequence | sequence record 275348 | Addgene NGS Result
TGTGGGCGGACAATAAAGTCTTAAACTGAACAAAATAGATCTAAACTATGACAATAAAGTCTTAAACTAG
ACAGAATAGTTGTAAACTGAAATCAGTCCAGTTATGCTGTGAAAAAGCATACTGGACTTTTGTTATGGCT
AAAGCAAACTCTTCATTTTCTGAAGTGCAAATTGCCCGTCGTATTAAAGAGGGGCGTGGCCAAGGGCATG
GTAAAGACTATATTCGCGGCGTTGTGACAATTTACCGAACAACTCCGCGGCCGGGAAGCCGATCTCGGCT
TGAACGAATTGTTAGGTGGCGGTACTTGGGTCGATATCAAAGTGCATCACTTCTTCCCGTATGCCCAACT
TTGTATAGAGAGCCACTGCGGGATCGTCACCGTAATCTGCTTGCACGTAGATCACATAAGCACCAAGCGC
GTTGGCCTCATGCTTGAGCAGATTGATGAGCGCGGTGGCAATGCCCTGCCTCCGGTGCTCGCCGGAGACT
GCGAGATCATAGATATAGATCTCACTACGCGGCTGCTCAAACTTGGGCAGAACGTAAGCCGCGAGAGCGC
CAACAACCGCTTCTTGGTCGAAGGCAGCAAGCGCGATGAATGTCTTACTACGGAGCAAGTTCCCGAGGTA
ATCGGAGTCCGGCTGATGTTGGGAGTAGGTGGCTACGTCTCCGAACTCACGACCGAAAAGATCAAGAGCA
GCCCGCATGGATTTGACTTGGTCAGGGCCGAGCCTACATGTGCGAATGATGCCCATACTTGAGCCACCTA
ACTTTGTTTTAGGGCGACTGCCCTGCTGCGTAACATCGTTGCTGCTCCATAACATCAAACATCGACCCAC
GGCGTAACGCGCTTGCTGCTTGGATGCCCGAGGCATAGACTGTACAAAAAAACAGTCATAACAAGCCATG
AAAACCGCCACTGCGCCGTTACCACCGCTGCGTTCGGTCAAGGTTCTGGACCAGTTGCGTGAGCGCATAC
GCTACTTGCATTACAGTTTACGAACCGAACAGGCTTATGTCAACTGGGTTCGTGCCTTCATCCGTTTCCA
CGGTGTGCGTCACCCGGCAACCTTGGGCAGCAGCGAAGTCGAGGCATTTCTGTCCTGGCTGGCGAACGAG
CGCAAGGTTTCGGTCTCCACGCATCGTCAGGCATTGGCGGCCTTGCTGTTCTTCTACGGCAAGGTGCTGT
GCACGGATCTGCCCTGGCTTCAGGAGATCGGAAGACCTCGGCCGTCGCGGCGCTTGCCGGTGGTGCTGAC
CCCGGATGAAGTGGTTCGCATCCTCGGTTTTCTGGAAGGCGAGCATCGTTTGTTCGCCCAGGACTCTAGC
TATAGTTCTAGTGGTTGGCTACGTATACTCCGGAATATTAATAGATCATGGAGATAATTAAAATGATAAC
CATCTCGCAAATAAATAAGTATTTTACTGTTTTCGTAACAGTTTTGTAATAAAAAAACCTATAAATATTC
CGGATTATTCATACCGTCCCACCATCGGGCGCGGATCTCGGTCCGAAAACCATGGGCAGCAGCCATCATC
ATCATCATCACAGCAGCGGCCTGGTTCCGCGTGGTAGT
[3420 nt withheld, positions 1579-4998]
TGATGACGAAGCTTGTCGAGAAGTACTAGAGGATCATAATCAGCCATACCACATTTGTAGAGGTTTTACT
TGCTTTAAAAAACCTCCCACACCTCCCCCTGAACCTGAAACATAAAATGAATGCAATTGTTGTTGTTAAC
TTGTTTATTGCAGCTTATAATGGTTACAAATAAAGCAATAGCATCACAAATTTCACAAATAAAGCATTTT
TTTCACTGCATTCTAGTTGTGGTTTGTCCAAACTCATCAATGTATCTTATCATGTCTGGATCTGATCACT
GATATCGCCTAGGAGATCCGAACCAGATAAGTGAAATCTAGTTCCAAACTATTTTGTCATTTTTAATTTT
CGTATTAGCTTACGACGCTACACCCAGTTCCCATCTATTTTGTCACTCTTCCCTAAATAATCCTTAAAAA
CTCCATTTCCACCCCTCCCAGTTCCCAACTATTTTGTCCGCCCACAGCGGGGCATTTTTCTTCCTGTTAT
GTTTTTAATCAAACATCCTGCCAACTCCATGTGACAAACCGTCATCTTCGGCTACTTTTTCTCTGTCACA
GAATGAAAATTTTTCTGTCATCTCTTCGTTATTAATGTTTGTAATTGACTGAATATCAACGCTTATTTGC
AGCCTGAATGGCGAATGGG
[124 nt withheld, positions 5648-5771]
C
[91 nt withheld, positions 5773-5863]
A
[49 nt withheld, positions 5865-5913]
CCTTTGACGTTGGAGTCCACGTTCTT
[37 nt withheld, positions 5940-5976]
ACCCTATCTCGGTCTATTCTTTTGATTTATAAGGGATTTTGCCGATTTCGGCCTATTGGTTAAAAAATGA
GCTGATTTAACAAAAATTTAACGCGAATTTTAACAAAATATTAACGCTTACAATTTAGGTGGCACTTTTC
GGGGAAATGTGCGCGGAACCCCTATTTGTTTATTTTTCTAAATACATTCAAATATGTATCCGCTCATGAG
ACAATAACCCTGATAAATGCTTCAATAATATTGAAAAAGGAAGAGTATGAGTATTCAACATTTCCGTGTC
GCCCTTATTCCCTTTTTTGCGGCATTTTGCCTTCCTGTTTTTGCTCACCCAGAAACGCTGGTGAAAGTAA
AAGATGCTGAAGATCAGTTGGGTGCACGAGTGGGTTACATCGAACTGGATCTCAACAGCGGTAAGATCCT
TGAGAGTTTTCGCCCCGAAGAACGTTTTCCAATGATGAGCACTTTTAAAGTTCTGCTATGTGGCGCGGTA
TTATCCCGTATTGACGCCGGGCAAGAGCAACTCGGTCGCCGCATACACTATTCTCAGAATGACTTGGTTG
AGTACTCACCAGTCACAGAAAAGCATCTTACGGATGGCATGACAGTAAGAGAATTATGCAGTGCTGCCAT
AACCATGAGTGATAACACTGCGGCCAACTTACTTCTGACAACGATCGGAGGACCGAAGGAGCTAACCGCT
TTTTTGCACAACATGGGGGATCATGTAACTCGCCTTGATCGTTGGGAACCGGAGCTGAATGAAGCCATAC
CAAACGACGAGCGTGACACCACGATGCCTGTAGCAATGGCAACAACGTTGCGCAAACTATTAACTGGCGA
ACTACTTACTCTAGCTTCCCGGCAACAATTAATAGACTGGATGGAGGCGGATAAAGTTGCAGGACCACTT
CTGCGCTCGGCCCTTCCGGCTGGCTGGTTTATTGCTGATAAATCTGGAGCCGGTGAGCGTGGGTCTCGCG
GTATCATTGCAGCACTGGGGCCAGATGGTAAGCCCTCCCGTATCGTAGTTATCTACACGACGGGGAGTCA
GGCAACTATGGATGAACGAAATAGACAGATCGCTGAGATAGGTGCCTCACTGATTAAGCATTGGTAACTG
TCAGACCAAGTTTACTCATATATACTTTAGATTGATTTAAAACTTCATTTTTAATTTAAAAGGATCTAGG
TGAAGATCCTTTTTGATAATCTCATGACCAAAATCCCTTAACGTGAGTTTTCGTTCCACTGAGCGTCAGA
CCCCGTAGAAAAGATCAAAGGATCTTCTTGAGATCCTTTTTTTCTGCGCGTAATCTGCTGCTTGCAAACA
AAAAAACCACCGCTACCAGCGGTGGTTTGTTTGCCGGATCAAGAGCTACCAACTCTTTTTCCGAAGGTAA
CTGGCTTCAGCAGAGCGCAGATACCAAATACTGTTCTTCTAGTGTAGCCGTAGTTAGGCCACCACTTCAA
GAACTCTGTAGCACCGCCTACATACCTCGCTCTGCTAATCCTGTTACCAGTGGCTGCTGCCAGTGGCGAT
AAGTCGTGTCTTACCGGGTTGGACTCAAGACGATAGTTACCGGATAAGGCGCAGCGGTCGGGCTGAACGG
GGGGTTCGTGCACACAGCCCAGCTTGGAGCGAACGACCTACACCGAACTGAGATACCTACAGCGTGAGCT
ATGAGAAAGCGCCACGCTTCCCGAAGGGAGAAAGGCGGACAGGTATCCGGTAAGCGGCAGGGTCGGAACA
GGAGAGCGCACGAGGGAGCTTCCAGGGGGAAACGCCTGGTATCTTTATAGTCCTGTCGGGTTTCGCCACC
TCTGACTTGAGCGTCGATTTTTGTGATGCTCGTCAGGGGGGCGGAGCCTATGGAAAAACGCCAGCAACGC
GGCCTTTTTACGGTTCCTGGCCTTTTGCTGGCCTTTTGCTCACATGTTCTTTCCTGCGTTATCCCCTGAT
TCTGTGGATAACCGTATTACCGCCTTTGAGTGAGCTGATACCGCTCGCCGCAGCCGAACGACCGAGCGCA
GCGAGTCAGTGAGCGAGGAAGCGGAAGAGCGCCTGATGCGGTATTTTCTCCTTACGCATCTGTGCGGTAT
TTCACACCGCATAGACCAGCCGCGTAACCTGGCAAAATCGGTTACGGTTGAGTAATAAATGGATGCCCTG
CGTAAGCGGG
