>Addgene plasmid #25246 | DDB1 | addgene partial sequence | sequence record 31326 | 25246 with Polyhedrin-F
CCTATAAATATTCCGGATTATTCATACCGTCCCACCATCGGGCGCGGATCTCGGTCCGAAAACCATGGGC
AGCAGCCATCATCATCATCATCACAGCAGCGGCCTGGTTCCGCGTGGTAGT
[761 nt withheld, positions 122-882]
